Addgene plasmid #136813: pEBTet-SNAP-Cep76
Purpose: Mammalian expression of the centrosomal protein Cep76 N-terminally fused to SNAP-tag
Depositing lab: Kai Johnsson. Depositing organization: Swiss Federal Institute of Technology (EPFL). Publication: Selective chemical crosslinking reveals a Cep57-Cep63-Cep152 centrosomal complex. Lukinavicius G, Lavogina D, Orpinell M, Umezawa K, Reymond L, Garin N, Gonczy P, Johnsson K. Curr Biol. 2013 Feb 4;23(3):265-70. doi: 10.1016/j.cub.2012.12.030. Epub 2013 Jan 17. PubMed 23333316.
Backbone
  Vector backbone: pEBTet
  Backbone size w/o insert (bp): 11262
  Vector type: Mammalian Expression
  Selectable markers: Puromycin
Growth in bacteria
  Bacterial resistance: Ampicillin, 100 μg/mL
  Growth temperature: 37°C
  Growth strain: DH5alpha
  Copy number: High Copy
Gene/Insert
  Gene/Insert name: SNAP-Cep76
  Species: H. sapiens (human), Synthetic
  Insert size (bp): 2853
  Entrez Gene: CEP76 (a.k.a. C18orf9, HsT1705)
  Promoter: CMV-TetO2
  Tag / fusion protein: FLAG-tag / His-tag (N terminal on insert)
  Cloning method: Gateway Cloning
  Sequencing primers: 5′ CMV_Fwd; 3′ BGH_Rev
Terms and licenses: Academic/Nonprofit Terms; Industry Terms: Not Available to Industry
How to cite: pEBTet-SNAP-Cep76 was a gift from Kai Johnsson (Addgene plasmid # 136813 ; http://n2t.net/addgene:136813 ; RRID:Addgene_136813)
