[The description below was written by a language model from this plasmid's Addgene catalogue record and pLannotate feature annotations shown in this document.]
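Description:
pEBTet-SNAP-Cep76 is an episomal, tetracycline-regulated mammalian expression plasmid built on the pEBTet backbone. In bacteria it is maintained through a high-copy ColE1/pUC-type origin and an ampicillin resistance gene. In mammalian cells it carries the Epstein-Barr virus oriP origin together with an EBNA1 coding sequence, the pair that allows a plasmid to replicate and persist as an extrachromosomal episome. An SV40 promoter-driven puromycin N-acetyltransferase cassette provides selection for cells that retain it. Small remnants of EBV and pBR322 sequences (gL, BRRF2, TcR and bom fragments) are annotated around these elements and appear to be backbone carry-over.

The payload is human CEP76, a centrosomal protein that limits centriole duplication to once per cell cycle, fused at its N-terminus to SNAP-tag. SNAP-tag is annotated here as an MGMT fragment because it is an engineered derivative of that alkyltransferase, and it reacts covalently with benzylguanine-linked probes. The catalogue lists FLAG and His tags at the N-terminus, though only a His stretch immediately upstream of SNAP is picked up in the feature tables. CEP76 was introduced by Gateway recombination and is flanked by attB1 and attB2. Expression comes from a CMV enhancer/promoter followed by two tet operator sites (CMV-TetO2) and ends at a bGH polyadenylation signal. A separate cassette on the same plasmid (RSV promoter, SV40 promoter fragment, rabbit β-globin intron, tetR, SV40 poly(A)) supplies the Tet repressor, so the fusion is held off until tetracycline or doxycycline releases TetR from the operators.

The associated publication used selective chemical crosslinking to study centrosomal protein complexes. The depositor sequence and the repository's sequencing result share the same feature layout but differ by about 120 nt, mainly within oriP, which is annotated as a fragment in the latter.
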