Features (pLannotate 1.2.2; 31 found; start..end, strand, type, name):
     85..196     +  polyA_signal   bGH poly(A) signal: bovine growth hormone polyadenylation signal
    737..2526    -  rep_origin     oriP: Epstein-Barr virus oriP replication origin (Yates et al., 2000)
   2527..2745    -  CDS            gL (fragment): GL_EBVB9 - Experimental evidence at protein level: Swiss-Prot protein existence level 1. The heterodimer glycoprotein H-glycoprotein L is required for the fusion of viral and plasma membranes leading to virus entry into the host cell. Acts as a functional inhibitor of gH and maintains gH in an inhibited form. Upon binding to host integrins, gL dissociates from gH leading to activation of the viral fusion glycoproteins gB and gH. Fusion of EBV with B-lymphocytes requires the additional receptor- binding protein gp42, which forms a complex with gH/gL. The heterodimer gH/gL targets also host EPHA
   2828..4755    -  CDS            EBNA1 (fragment): Epstein-Barr nuclear antigen 1, also known as EBNA-1 crucial for latent viral infection, and for episomal amplification of vectors containing the oriP origin (Okita et al., 2013)
   4793..5137    -  CDS            BRRF2_EBVB9 (fragment): Protein inferred from homology: Swiss-Prot protein existence level 3. From Epstein-Barr virus (strain B95-8) (HHV-4) (Human herpesvirus 4).
   5140..5163    -  promoter       tet promoter (fragment): E. coli promoter for tetracycline efflux protein gene
   5276..5380    +  promoter       AmpR promoter: bla
   5381..6241    +  CDS            AmpR: β-lactamase; bla; confers resistance to ampicillin, carbenicillin, and related antibiotics
   6412..7000    +  rep_origin     ori: high-copy-number ColE1/pMB1/pBR322/pUC origin of replication
   7046..7169    -  CDS            TcR (fragment): tetracycline efflux protein; tet; confers resistance to tetracycline
   7207..7504    +  promoter       SV40 promoter: SV40 enhancer and early promoter
   7581..8180    +  CDS            PuroR: puromycin N-acetyltransferase; pac from Streptomyces alboniger; confers resistance to puromycin
   8271..8405    +  polyA_signal   SV40 poly(A) signal: SV40 polyadenylation signal
   8527..8579    -  misc_feature   bom (fragment): basis of mobility region from pBR322
   8710..8803    +  ncRNA          Retro dr1: Accession: RF00214 - Retrovirus direct repeat 1 (dr1)
   8839..9100    +  promoter       RSV promoter: Rous sarcoma virus enhancer/promoter
   9126..9186    +  promoter       SV40 promoter (fragment): SV40 early promoter
   9217..9789    +  intron         β-globin intron: intron from rabbit β-globin gene
   9844..9862    +  promoter       T7 promoter: promoter for bacteriophage T7 RNA polymerase
   9873..10493   +  CDS            tetR: TETR2_ECOLX - Experimental evidence at protein level: Swiss-Prot protein existence level 1. TetR is the repressor of the tetracycline resistance element; its N-terminal region forms a helix-turn-helix structure and binds DNA. Binding of tetracycline to TetR reduces the repressor affinity for the tetracycline resistance gene (tetA) promoter operator sites. From Escherichia coli.
  10535..10656   +  polyA_signal   SV40 poly(A) signal: SV40 polyadenylation signal
  10711..11090   +  enhancer       CMV enhancer: human cytomegalovirus immediate early enhancer
  11091..11294   +  promoter       CMV promoter: human cytomegalovirus (CMV) immediate early promoter
  11296..11315   +  promoter       PLtetO-1 promoter (fragment): modified phage lambda PL promoter with tet operator sites (Lutz and Bujard, 1997)
  11317..11336   +  promoter       PLtetO-1 promoter (fragment): modified phage lambda PL promoter with tet operator sites (Lutz and Bujard, 1997)
  11344..11377   +  promoter       TRE3GV promoter (fragment): 3rd-generation Tet-responsive promoter that can be activated by binding of Tet-On® 3G, optimized for retroviral and lentiviral vectors
  11493..11510   +  CDS            9xHis (fragment): 9xHis affinity tag
  11511..12053   +  CDS            MGMT (fragment): MGMT_HUMAN - Experimental evidence at protein level: Swiss-Prot protein existence level 1. Involved in the cellular defense against the biological effects of O6-methylguanine (O6-MeG) and O4-methylthymine (O4-MeT) in DNA. Repairs the methylated nucleobase in DNA by stoichiometrically transferring the methyl group to a cysteine residue in the enzyme. This is a suicide reaction: the enzyme is irreversibly inactivated. From Homo sapiens (Human).
  12097..12117   +  protein_bind   attB1: mutant version of attB; core recombination site for the Gateway® BP reaction BP Clonase™
  12123..14099   +  CDS            CEP76: CEP76_HUMAN - Also known as C18orf9. Experimental evidence at protein level: Swiss-Prot protein existence level 1. Centrosomal protein involved in regulation of centriole duplication. Required to limit centriole duplication to once per cell cycle by preventing centriole reduplication. From Homo sapiens (Human).
  14105..14      -  protein_bind   attB2 (across the origin): mutant version of attB; recombination site for the Gateway® BP reaction BP Clonase™
>Addgene plasmid #136813 | pEBTet-SNAP-Cep76 | depositor full sequence | sequence record 264058 | Full Sequence
TTGTACAAAGTGGTGATGGCAGCTAGCGGCGCGCCCGGCCGCTCGAGTCTAGAGGGCCCGTTTAAACCCG
CTGATCAGCCTCGACTGTGCCTTCTAGTTGCCAGCCATCTGTTGTTTGCCCCTCCCCCGTGCCTTCCTTG
ACCCTGGAAGGTGCCACTCCCACTGTCCTTTCCTAATAAAATGAGGAAATTGCATCGCATTGTCTGAGTA
GGTGTCATTCTATTCTGGGGGGTGGGGTGGGGCAGGACAGCAAGGGGGAGGATTGGGAAGACAATAGCAG
GCTAGAGGATCGATCCCCGCCCCGGACGAACTAAACCTGACTACGACATCTCTGCCCCTTCTTCGCGGGG
CAGTGCATGTAATCCCTTCAGTTGGTTGGTACAACTTGCCAACTGGGCCCTGTTCCACATGTGACACGGG
GGGGGACCAAACACAAAGGGGTTCTCTGACTGTAGTTGACATCCTTATAAATGGATGTGCACATTTGCCA
ACACTGAGTGGCTTTCATCCTGGAGCAGACTTTGCAGTCTGTGGACTGCAACACAACATTGCCTTTATGT
GTAACTCTTGGCTGAAGCTCTTACACCAATGCTGGGGGACATGTACCTCCCAGGGGCCCAGGAAGACTAC
GGGAGGCTACACCAACGTCAATCAGAGGGGCCTGTGTAGCTACCGATAAGCGGACCCTCAAGAGGGCATT
AGCAATAGTGTTTATAAGGCCCCCTTGTTAACCCTAAACGGGTAGCATATGCTTCCCGGGTAGTAGTATA
TACTATCCAGACTAACCCTAATTCAATAGCATATGTTACCCAACGGGAAGCATATGCTATCGAATTAGGG
TTAGTAAAAGGGTCCTAAGGAACAGCGATATCTCCCACCCCATGAGCTGTCACGGTTTTATTTACATGGG
GTCAGGATTCCACGAGGGTAGTGAACCATTTTAGTCACAAGGGCAGTGGCTGAAGATCAAGGAGCGGGCA
GTGAACTCTCCTGAATCTTCGCCTGCTTCTTCATTCTCCTTCGTTTAGCTAATAGAATAACTGCTGAGTT
GTGAACAGTAAGGTGTATGTGAGGTGCTCGAAAACAAGGTTTCAGGTGACGCCCCCAGAATAAAATTTGG
ACGGGGGGTTCAGTGGTGGCATTGTGCTATGACACCAATATAACCCTCACAAACCCCTTGGGCAATAAAT
ACTAGTGTAGGAATGAAACATTCTGAATATCTTTAACAATAGAAATCCATGGGGTGGGGACAAGCCGTAA
AGACTGGATGTCCATCTCACACGAATTTATGGCTATGGGCAACACATAATCCTAGTGCAATATGATACTG
GGGTTATTAAGATGTGTCCCAGGCAGGGACCAAGACAGGTGAACCATGTTGTTACACTCTATTTGTAACA
AGGGGAAAGAGAGTGGACGCCGACAGCAGCGGACTCCACTGGTTGTCTCTAACACCCCCGAAAATTAAAC
GGGGCTCCACGCCAATGGGGCCCATAAACAAAGACAAGTGGCCACTCTTTTTTTTGAAATTGTGGAGTGG
GGGCACGCGTCAGCCCCCACACGCCGCCCTGCGGTTTTGGACTGTAAAATAAGGGTGTAATAACTTGGCT
GATTGTAACCCCGCTAACCACTGCGGTCAAACCACTTGCCCACAAAACCACTAATGGCACCCCGGGGAAT
ACCTGCATAAGTAGGTGGGCGGGCCAAGATAGGGGCGCGATTGCTGCGATCTGGAGGACAAATTACACAC
ACTTGCGCCTGAGCGCCAAGCACAGGGTTGTTGGTCCTCATATTCACGAGGTCGCTGAGAGCACGGTGGG
CTAATGTTGCCATGGGTAGCATATACTACCCAAATATCTGGATAGCATATGCTATCCTAATCTATATCTG
GGTAGCATAGGCTATCCTAATCTATATCTGGGTAGCATATGCTATCCTAATCTATATCTGGGTAGTATAT
GCTATCCTAATTTATATCTGGGTAGCATAGGCTATCCTAATCTATATCTGGGTAGCATATGCTATCCTAA
TCTATATCTGGGTAGTATATGCTATCCTAATCTGTATCCGGGTAGCATATGCTATCCTAATAGAGATTAG
GGTAGTATATGCTATCCTAATTTATATCTGGGTAGCATATACTACCCAAATATCTGGATAGCATATGCTA
TCCTAATCTATATCTGGGTAGCATATGCTATCCTAATCTATATCTGGGTAGCATAGGCTATCCTAATCTA
TATCTGGGTAGCATATGCTATCCTAATCTATATCTGGGTAGTATATGCTATCCTAATTTATATCTGGGTA
GCATAGGCTATCCTAATCTATATCTGGGTAGCATATGCTATCCTAATCTATATCTGGGTAGTATATGCTA
TCCTAATCTGTATCCGGGTAGCATATGCTATCCTCATGCATATACAGTCAGCATATGATACCCAGTAGTA
GAGTGGGAGTGCTATCCTTTGCATATGCCGCCACCTCCCAAGGGGGCGTGAATTTTCGCTGCTTGTCCTT
TTCCTGCTGGTTGCTCCCATTCTTAGGTGAATTTAAGGAGGCCAGGCTAAAGCCGTCGCATGTCTGATTG
CTCACCAGGTAAATGTCGCTAATGTTTTCCAACGCGAGAAGGTGTTGAGCGCGGAGCTGAGTGACGTGAC
AACATGGGTATGCCCAATTGCCCCATGTTGGGAGGACGAAAATGGTGACAAGACAGATGGCCAGAAATAC
ACCAACAGCACGCATGATGTCTACTGGGGATTTATTCTTTAGTGCGGGGGAATACACGGCTTTTAATACG
ATTGAGGGCGTCTCCTAACAAGTTACATCACTCCTGCCCTTCCTCACCCTCATCTCCATCACCTCCTTCA
TCTCCGTCATCTCCGTCATCACCCTCCGCGGCAGCCCCTTCCACCATAGGTGGAAACCAGGGAGGCAAAT
CTACTCCATCGTCAAAGCTGCACACAGTCACCCTGATATTGCAGGTAGGAGCGGGCTTTGTCATAACAAG
GTCCTTAATCGCATCCTTCAAAACCTCAGCAAATATATGAGTTTGTAAAAAGACCATGAAATAACAGACA
ATGGACTCCCTTAGCGGGCCAGGTTGTGGGCCGGGTCCAGGGGCCATTCCAAAGGGGAGACGACTCAATG
GTGTAAGACGACATTGTGGAATAGCAAGGGCAGTTCCTCGCCTTAGGTTGTAAAGGGAGGTCTTACTACC
TCCATATACGAACACACCGGCGACCCAAGTTCCTTCGTCGGTAGTCCTTTCTACGTGACTCCTAGCCAGG
AGAGCTCTTAAACCTTCTGCAATGTTCTCAAATTTCGGGTTGGAACCTCCTTGACCACGATGCTTTTCCA
AACCACCCTCCTTTTTTGCGCCCTGCCTCCATCACCCTGACCCCGGGGTCCAGTGCTTGGGCCTTCTCCT
GGGTCATCTGCGGGGCCCTGCTCTATCGCTCCCGGGGGCACGTCAGGCTCACCATCTGGGCCACCTTCTT
GGTGGTATTCAAAATAATCGGCTTCCCCTACAGGGTGGAAAAATGGCCTTCTACCTGGAGGGGGCCTGCG
CGGTGGAGACCCGGATGATGATGACTGACTACTGGGACTCCTGGGCCTCTTTTCTCCACGTCCACGACCT
CTCCCCCTGGCTCTTTCACGACTTCCCCCCCTGGCTCTTTCACGTCCTCTACCCCGGCGGCCTCCACTAC
CTCCTCGACCCCGGCCTCCACTACCTCCTCGACCCCGGCCTCCACTGCCTCCTCGACCCCGGCCTCCACC
TCCTGCTCCTGCCCCTCCTGCTCCTGCCCCTCCTCCTGCTCCTGCCCCTCCTGCCCCTCCTGCTCCTGCC
CCTCCTGCCCCTCCTGCTCCTGCCCCTCCTGCCCCTCCTGCTCCTGCCCCTCCTGCCCCTCCTCCTGCTC
CTGCCCCTCCTGCCCCTCCTCCTGCTCCTGCCCCTCCTGCCCCTCCTGCTCCTGCCCCTCCTGCCCCTCC
TGCTCCTGCCCCTCCTGCCCCTCCTGCTCCTGCCCCTCCTGCTCCTGCCCCTCCTGCTCCTGCCCCTCCT
GCTCCTGCCCCTCCTGCCCCTCCTGCCCCTCCTCCTGCTCCTGCCCCTCCTGCTCCTGCCCCTCCTGCCC
CTCCTGCCCCTCCTGCTCCTGCCCCTCCTCCTGCTCCTGCCCCTCCTGCCCCTCCTGCCCCTCCTCCTGC
TCCTGCCCCTCCTGCCCCTCCTCCTGCTCCTGCCCCTCCTCCTGCTCCTGCCCCTCCTGCCCCTCCTGCC
CCTCCTCCTGCTCCTGCCCCTCCTGCCCCTCCTCCTGCTCCTGCCCCTCCTCCTGCTCCTGCCCCTCCTG
CCCCTCCTGCCCCTCCTCCTGCTCCTGCCCCTCCTCCTGCTCCTGCCCCTCCTGCCCCTCCTGCCCCTCC
TGCCCCTCCTCCTGCTCCTGCCCCTCCTCCTGCTCCTGCCCCTCCTGCTCCTGCCCCTCCCGCTCCTGCT
CCTGCTCCTGTTCCACCGTGGGTCCCTTTGCAGCCAATGCAACTTGGACGTTTTTGGGGTCTCCGGACAC
CATCTCTATGTCTTGGCCCTGATCCTGAGCCGCCCGGGGCTCCTGGTCTTCCGCCTCCTCGTCCTCGTCC
TCTTCCCCGTCCTCGTCCATGGTTATCACCCCCTCTTCTTTGAGGTCCACTGCCGCCGGAGCCTTCTGGT
CCAGATGTGTCTCCCTTCTCTCCTAGGCCATTTCCAGGTCCTGTACCTGGCCCCTCGTCAGACATGATTC
ACACTAAAAGAGATCAATAGACATCTTTATTAGACGACGCTCAGTGAATACAGGGAGTGCAGACTCCTGC
CCCCTCCAACAGCCCCCCCACCCTCATCCCCTTCATGGTCGCTGTCAGACAGATCCAGGTCTGAAAATTC
CCCATCCTCCGAACCATCCTCGTCCTCATCACCAATTACTCGCAGCCCGGAAAACTCCCGCTGAACATCC
TCAAGATTTGCGTCCTGAGCCTCAAGCCAGGCCTCAAATTCCTCGTCCCCCTTTTTGCTGGACGGTAGGG
ATGGGGATTCTCGGGACCCCTCCTCTTCCTCTTCAAGGTCACCAGACAGAGATGCTACTGGGGCAACGGA
AGAAAAGCTGGGTGCGGCCTGTGAGGATCAGCTTATCGATGATAAGCTGTCAAACATGAGAATTCTTGAA
GACGAAAGGGCCTCGTGATACGCCTATTTTTATAGGTTAATGTCATGATAATAATGGTTTCTTAGACGTC
AGGTGGCACTTTTCGGGGAAATGTGCGCGGAACCCCTATTTGTTTATTTTTCTAAATACATTCAAATATG
TATCCGCTCATGAGACAATAACCCTGATAAATGCTTCAATAATATTGAAAAAGGAAGAGTATGAGTATTC
AACATTTCCGTGTCGCCCTTATTCCCTTTTTTGCGGCATTTTGCCTTCCTGTTTTTGCTCACCCAGAAAC
GCTGGTGAAAGTAAAAGATGCTGAAGATCAGTTGGGTGCACGAGTGGGTTACATCGAACTGGATCTCAAC
AGCGGTAAGATCCTTGAGAGTTTTCGCCCCGAAGAACGTTTTCCAATGATGAGCACTTTTAAAGTTCTGC
TATGTGGCGCGGTATTATCCCGTGTTGACGCCGGGCAAGAGCAACTCGGTCGCCGCATACACTATTCTCA
GAATGACTTGGTTGAGTACTCACCAGTCACAGAAAAGCATCTTACGGATGGCATGACAGTAAGAGAATTA
TGCAGTGCTGCCATAACCATGAGTGATAACACTGCGGCCAACTTACTTCTGACAACGATCGGAGGACCGA
AGGAGCTAACCGCTTTTTTGCACAACATGGGGGATCATGTAACTCGCCTTGATCGTTGGGAACCGGAGCT
GAATGAAGCCATACCAAACGACGAGCGTGACACCACGATGCCTGCAGCAATGGCAACAACGTTGCGCAAA
CTATTAACTGGCGAACTACTTACTCTAGCTTCCCGGCAACAATTAATAGACTGGATGGAGGCGGATAAAG
TTGCAGGACCACTTCTGCGCTCGGCCCTTCCGGCTGGCTGGTTTATTGCTGATAAATCTGGAGCCGGTGA
GCGTGGGTCTCGCGGTATCATTGCAGCACTGGGGCCAGATGGTAAGCCCTCCCGTATCGTAGTTATCTAC
ACGACGGGGAGTCAGGCAACTATGGATGAACGAAATAGACAGATCGCTGAGATAGGTGCCTCACTGATTA
AGCATTGGTAACTGTCAGACCAAGTTTACTCATATATACTTTAGATTGATTTAAAACTTCATTTTTAATT
TAAAAGGATCTAGGTGAAGATCCTTTTTGATAATCTCATGACCAAAATCCCTTAACGTGAGTTTTCGTTC
CACTGAGCGTCAGACCCCGTAGAAAAGATCAAAGGATCTTCTTGAGATCCTTTTTTTCTGCGCGTAATCT
GCTGCTTGCAAACAAAAAAACCACCGCTACCAGCGGTGGTTTGTTTGCCGGATCAAGAGCTACCAACTCT
TTTTCCGAAGGTAACTGGCTTCAGCAGAGCGCAGATACCAAATACTGTCCTTCTAGTGTAGCCGTAGTTA
GGCCACCACTTCAAGAACTCTGTAGCACCGCCTACATACCTCGCTCTGCTAATCCTGTTACCAGTGGCTG
CTGCCAGTGGCGATAAGTCGTGTCTTACCGGGTTGGACTCAAGACGATAGTTACCGGATAAGGCGCAGCG
GTCGGGCTGAACGGGGGGTTCGTGCACACAGCCCAGCTTGGAGCGAACGACCTACACCGAACTGAGATAC
CTACAGCGTGAGCTATGAGAAAGCGCCACGCTTCCCGAAGGGAGAAAGGCGGACAGGTATCCGGTAAGCG
GCAGGGTCGGAACAGGAGAGCGCACGAGGGAGCTTCCAGGGGGAAACGCCTGGTATCTTTATAGTCCTGT
CGGGTTTCGCCACCTCTGACTTGAGCGTCGATTTTTGTGATGCTCGTCAGGGGGGCGGAGCCTATGGAAA
AACGCCAGCAACGCGGCCTTTTTACGGTTCCTGGCCTTTTGCTGGCCTTGAAGCTGTCCCTGATGGTCGT
CATCTACCTGCCTGGACAGCATGGCCTGCAACGCGGGCATCCCGATGCCGCCGGAAGCGAGAAGAATCAT
AATGGGGAAGGCCATCCAGCCTCGCGTCGAACTAGATGATCCGGCTGTGGAATGTGTGTCAGTTAGGGTG
TGGAAAGTCCCCAGGCTCCCCAGCAGGCAGAAGTATGCAAAGCATGCATCTCAATTAGTCAGCAACCAGG
TGTGGAAAGTCCCCAGGCTCCCCAGCAGGCAGAAGTATGCAAAGCATGCATCTCAATTAGTCAGCAACCA
TAGTCCCGCCCCTAACTCCGCCCATCCCGCCCCTAACTCCGCCCAGTTCCGCCCATTCTCCGCCCCATGG
CTGACTAATTTTTTTTATTTATGCAGAGGCCGAGGCCGCCTCGGCCTCTGAGCTATTCCAGAAGTAGTGA
GGAGGCTTTTTTGGAGGGTGACCGCCACGACCGGTGCCGCCACCATCCCCTGACCCACGCCCCTGACCCC
TCACAAGGAGACGACCTTCCATGACCGAGTACAAGCCCACGGTGCGCCTCGCCACCCGCGACGACGTCCC
CCGGGCCGTACGCACCCTCGCCGCCGCGTTCGCCGACTACCCCGCCACGCGCCACACCGTCGACCCCGAC
CGCCACATCGAACGCGTCACCGAGCTGCAAGAACTCTTCCTCACGCGCGTCGGGCTCGACATCGGCAAGG
TGTGGGTCGCGGACGACGGCGCCGCGGTGGCGGTCTGGACCACGCCGGAGAGCGTCGAAGCGGGGGCGGT
GTTCGCCGAGATCGGCCCGCGCATGGCCGAGTTGAGCGGTTCCCGGCTGGCCGCGCAGCAACAGATGGAA
GGCCTCCTGGCGCCGCACCGGCCCAAGGAGCCCGCGTGGTTCCTGGCCACCGTCGGCGTCTCGCCCGACC
ACCAGGGCAAGGGTCTGGGCAGCGCCGTCGTGCTCCCCGGAGTGGAGGCGGCCGAGCGCGCCGGGGTGCC
CGCCTTCCTGGAGACCTCCGCGCCCCGCAACCTCCCCTTCTACGAGCGGCTCGGCTTCACCGTCACCGCC
GACGTCGAGGTGCCCGAAGGACCGCGCACCTGGTGCATGACCCGCAAGCCCGGTGCCTGACGCCCGCCCC
ACGACCCGCAGCGCCCGACCGAAAGGAGCGCACGACCCGGTCCGACGCGGCCCGACGGGTCCGAGGGGGG
TCGACCTCGAAACTTGTTTATTGCAGCTTATAATGGTTACAAATAAAGCAATAGCATCACAAATTTCACA
AATAAAGCATTTTTTTCACTGCATTCTAGTTGTGGTTTGTCCAAACTCATCAATGTATCTTATCATGTCT
GGATCTGATCCGAACCCCTTCCTCGACCAATTCTCATGTTTGACAGCTTATCATCGCAGATCCGGGCAAC
GTTGTTGCCATTGCTCGACCAATTCTCATGTTTGACAGCTTATCATCGCAGATCCGTATGGTGCACTCTC
AGTACAATCTGCTCTGATGCCGCATAGTTAAGCCAGTATCTGCTCCCTGCTTGTGTGTTGGAGGTCGCTG
AGTAGTGCGCGAGCAAAATTTAAGCTACAACAAGGCAAGGCTTGACCGACAATTGCATGAAGAATCTGCT
TAGGGTTAGGCGTTTTGCGCTGCTTCGCGATGTACGGGCCAGATATACGCGTATCTGAGGGGACTAGGGT
GTGTTTAGGCGAAAAGCGGGGCTTCGGTTGTACGCGGTTAGGAGTCCCCTCAGGATATAGTAGTTTCGCT
TTTGCATAGGGAGGGGGAAATGTAGTCTTATGCAATACTCTTGTAGTCTTGCAACATGGTAACGATGAGT
TAGCAACATGCCTTACAAGGAGAGAAAAAGCACCGTGCATGCCGATTGGTGGAAGTAAGGTGGTACGATC
GTGCCTTATTAGGAAGGCAACAGACGGGTCTGACATGGATTGGACGAACCACTGAATTCCGCATTGCAGA
GATATTGTATTTAAGTGCCTAGCTCGATACAATAAACGCCATTTGACCATTCACCACATTGGTGTGCACC
TCCAAGCTGGCCGGGGATCCTCTAGGGCCTCTGAGCTATTCCAGAAGTAGTGAAGAGGCTTTTTTGGAGG
CCTAGGCTTTTGCAAAAAGCTCCGGATCGATCCTGAGAACTTCAGGGTGAGTTTGGGGACCCTTGATTGT
TCTTTCTTTTTCGCTATTGTAAAATTCATGTTATATGGAGGGGGCAAAGTTTTCAGGGTGTTGTTTAGAA
TGGGAAGATGTCCCTTGTATCACCATGGACCCTCATGATAATTTTGTTTCTTTCACTTTCTACTCTGTTG
ACAACCATTGTCTCCTCTTATTTTCTTTTCATTTTCTGTAACTTTTTCGTTAAACTTTAGCTTGCATTTG
TAACGAATTTTTAAATTCACTTTTGTTTATTTGTCAGATTGTAAGTACTTTCTCTAATCACTTTTTTTTC
AAGGCAATCAGGGTATATTATATTGTACTTCAGCACAGTTTTAGAGAACAATTGTTATAATTAAATGATA
AGGTAGAATATTTCTGCATATAAATTCTGGCTGGCGTGGAAATATTCTTATTGGTAGAAACAACTACATC
CTGGTCATCATCCTGCCTTTCTCTTTATGGTTACAATGATATACACTGTTTGAGATGAGGATAAAATACT
CTGAGTCCAAACCGGGCCCCTCTGCTAACCATGTTCATGCCTTCTTCTTTTTCCTACAGCTCCTGGGCAA
CGTGCTGGTTATTGTGCTGTCTCATCATTTTGGCAAAGAATTGTAATACGACTCACTATAGGGCGAATTG
ATATGTCTAGATTAGATAAAAGTAAAGTGATTAACAGCGCATTAGAGCTGCTTAATGAGGTCGGAATCGA
AGGTTTAACAACCCGTAAACTCGCCCAGAAGCTAGGTGTAGAGCAGCCTACATTGTATTGGCATGTAAAA
AATAAGCGGGCTTTGCTCGACGCCTTAGCCATTGAGATGTTAGATAGGCACCATACTCACTTTTGCCCTT
TAGAAGGGGAAAGCTGGCAAGATTTTTTACGTAATAACGCTAAAAGTTTTAGATGTGCTTTACTAAGTCA
TCGCGATGGAGCAAAAGTACATTTAGGTACACGGCCTACAGAAAAACAGTATGAAACTCTCGAAAATCAA
TTAGCCTTTTTATGCCAACAAGGTTTTTCACTAGAGAATGCATTATATGCACTCAGCGCTGTGGGGCATT
TTACTTTAGGTTGCGTATTGGAAGATCAAGAGCATCAAGTCGCTAAAGAAGAAAGGGAAACACCTACTAC
TGATAGTATGCCGCCATTATTACGACAAGCTATCGAATTATTTGATCACCAAGGTGCAGAGCCAGCCTTC
TTATTCGGCCTTGAATTGATCATATGCGGATTAGAAAAACAACTTAAATGTGAAAGTGGGTCCGCGTACA
GCGGATCCCGGGAATTCAGATCTTATTAAAGCAGAACTTGTTTATTGCAGCTTATAATGGTTACAAATAA
AGCAATAGCATCACAAATTTCACAAATAAAGCATTTTTTTCACTGCATTCTAGTTGTGGTTTGTCCAAAC
TCATCAATGTATCTTATCATGTCTGGTCGAATCCATGGCGCAGAACTGGTAGGTATGGAAGATCCGCGTT
GACATTGATTATTGACTAGTTATTAATAGTAATCAATTACGGGGTCATTAGTTCATAGCCCATATATGGA
GTTCCGCGTTACATAACTTACGGTAAATGGCCCGCCTGGCTGACCGCCCAACGACCCCCGCCCATTGACG
TCAATAATGACGTATGTTCCCATAGTAACGCCAATAGGGACTTTCCATTGACGTCAATGGGTGGAGTATT
TACGGTAAACTGCCCACTTGGCAGTACATCAAGTGTATCATATGCCAAGTACGCCCCCTATTGACGTCAA
TGACGGTAAATGGCCCGCCTGGCATTATGCCCAGTACATGACCTTATGGGACTTTCCTACTTGGCAGTAC
ATCTACGTATTAGTCATCGCTATTACCATGGTGATGCGGTTTTGGCAGTACATCAATGGGCGTGGATAGC
GGTTTGACTCACGGGGATTTCCAAGTCTCCACCCCATTGACGTCAATGGGAGTTTGTTTTGGCACCAAAA
TCAACGGGACTTTCCAAAATGTCGTAACAACTCCGCCCCATTGACGCAAATGGGCGGTAGGCGTGTACGG
TGGGAGGTCTATATAAGCAGAGCTCTCCCTATCAGTGATAGAGATCTCCCTATCAGTGATAGAGATCGTC
GACGAGCTCGTTTAGTGAACCGTCAGATCGCCTGGAGACGCCATCCACGCTGTTTTGACCTCCATAGAAG
ACACCGGGACCGATCCAGCCTCCGGACTCTAGCGTTTAAACTTAAGCTTACCACCATGGATTATAAAGAC
GATGATGACAAGCACCACCACCACCACCACGACAAGGATTGTGAAATGAAACGCACCACACTGGACAGCC
CTTTGGGGAAGCTGGAGCTGTCTGGTTGTGAGCAGGGTCTGCACGAAATAATTTTTCTGGGCAAGGGGAC
GTCTGCAGCTGATGCCGTGGAGGTCCCAGCCCCCGCTGCGGTTCTCGGAGGTCCGGAGCCCCTGATGCAG
GCTACAGCCTGGCTGAATGCCTATTTCCACCAGCCCGAGGCTATCGAAGAGTTCCCCGTGCCGGCTCTTC
ACCATCCCGTTTTCCAGCAAGAGTCGTTCACCAGACAGGTGTTATGGAAGCTGCTGAAGGTTGTGAAATT
CGGAGAAGTGATTTCTTACTCTCACTTAGCAGCCCTGGCAGGCAACCCCGCAGCCACGGCAGCAGTGAAG
ACGGCACTGAGTGGCAATCCTGTCCCTATCCTGATCCCGTGCCACAGAGTGGTCCAGGGGGATTTGGATG
TGGGCGGTTACGAGGGTGGACTGGCCGTGAAGGAATGGCTTCTGGCCCATGAAGGCCACCGGTTGGGGAA
GCCAGGCTTGGGATTCGAACTGGAGGTGCTGTTCCAGGGCCCCGGTACCGCCATCACAAGTTTGTACAAA
AAAGCAGGCACCATGTCGCTGCCTCCGGAGAAAGCCTCCGAGCTGAAGCAGCTCATCCACCAGCAGCTGA
GCAAGATGGATGTCCATGGTAGAATAAGAGAAATCCTTGCTGAGACTATACGGGAAGAATTGGCACCTGA
TCAACAGCATTTATCAACAGAAGATTTGATCAAAGCCCTTAGACGTCGAGGAATCATTGACGATGTGATG
AAAGAACTTAATTTTGTTACTGACAGTGTTGAGCAAGAACTCCCTTCCTCTCCAAAACAACCTATTTGTT
TTGATAGACAATCGACATTAAAAAAAACTAATATTGATCCAACACGGAGGTATCTTTACCTTCAGGTTTT
GGGTGGAAAAGCTTTCTTGGAACATCTGCAAGAACCTGAGCCTTTACCTGGACAAGTTTGTTCAACGTTT
ACTTTATGTTTACATTATCGAAACCAACGTTTTCGTTCTAAACCTGTTCCATGTGCCTGTGAACCAGATT
TTCATGATGGCTTTTTACTTGAAGTACACAGAGAAAGCTTGGGTGATGGAACTAGAATGGCTGATTCAAC
AACAATGTTATCAATAAGTGATCCAATTCATATGGTGCTAATCAAAACAGACATATTTGGTGAGACGACT
TTAGTAGCATCATATTTTCTGGAATGGCGATCGGTTTTGGGCTCAGAAAATGGAGTGACCAGTCTGACTG
TGGAACTTATGGGTGTAGGCACAGAATCAAAAGTTTCTGTGGGAATTTTAAATATAAAACTTGAAATGTA
TCCACCACTCAATCAAACGTTATCTCAAGAAGTAGTGAACACACAGCTTGCTTTGGAACGTCAGAAAACT
GCAGAGAAAGAGCGATTATTTCTTGTATATGCTAAGCAGTGGTGGAGAGAATATTTGCAAATTCGACCCT
CACACAACTCACGACTGGTTAAGATTTTTGCACAGGATGAAAATGGGATAAATAGACCAGTCTGTTCCTA
TGTTAAACCACTTCGAGCTGGACGGCTTCTTGATACTCCAAGGCAAGCAGCAAGATTTGTTAATGTCCTT
GGTTATGAACGAGCCCCTGTTATTGGAGGAGGAGGTAAACAGGAGCAGTGGTGCACTCTGCTGGCCTTTC
TCTGTAGAAACAAGGGTGACTGTGAAGATCACGCTAACCTTCTGTGCAGCCTTCTTCTTGGATATGGATT
AGAAGCCTTTGTTTGTGTTGGGACCAAGGCAAAAGGAGTACCTCATGCATGGGTTATGACTTGTGGAACT
GATGGGGCCATCACTTTTTGGGAGAGTTTAACAGGACACAGGTACATCCATAAACCTACCAATCCTGATG
AACCTCCAGTTGCTGAACAGCCCAAACCACTGTACCCATATCGAACAATTGGTTGTGTTTTCAACCATCA
GATGTTCCTGGGAAATTGTCAACCCTCTGATGCAGTAGAAACCTGTGTATTTGATTTGAACGATGAATCC
AAATGGAAACCCATGAGTGAGGAAGCAATTAAATCTGTGTGTGCTCCTGGAGCTACAACATCCCTTCCTC
CCTTTCCACCTCTGTGTGCATCCACAATTGACGCGTCAGTAACAAGTAATGAAATTGAAATGCAGCTGAG
GCTCCTGGTGTCAGAACACAGGAAGGATCTTGGCCTCACTACTGTTTGGGAAGACCAGCTCTCCTACCTT
TTATCACCAGCTTTGGCTTCTTATGAATTTGAGCGTACAACAAGTATATCAGCAGGCAATGAAGAATTTC
AAGATGCCATAAGAAGGGCTGTACCTGATGGTCACACATTTAAAGGGTTCCCAATACATTTTGTGTATAG
AAATGCAAGACGTGCATTTGCCACATGTCTTCGATCTCCTTTCTGTGAAGAAATAATCTGTTGCCGTGGA
GACCAAGTGCGACTGGCAGTTCGTGTCCGAGTATTTACTTACCCTGAATCTGCATGTGCTGTTTGGATCA
TGTTTGCTTGTAAATATCGCTCGGTATTATAGATACCCAGCTTTC
