Features (pLannotate 1.2.2; 31 found; start..end, strand, type, name):
     85..196     +  polyA_signal   bGH poly(A) signal: bovine growth hormone polyadenylation signal
    737..2294    -  rep_origin     oriP (fragment): Epstein-Barr virus oriP replication origin (Yates et al., 2000)
   2407..2625    -  CDS            gL (fragment): GL_EBVB9 - Experimental evidence at protein level: Swiss-Prot protein existence level 1. The heterodimer glycoprotein H-glycoprotein L is required for the fusion of viral and plasma membranes leading to virus entry into the host cell. Acts as a functional inhibitor of gH and maintains gH in an inhibited form. Upon binding to host integrins, gL dissociates from gH leading to activation of the viral fusion glycoproteins gB and gH. Fusion of EBV with B-lymphocytes requires the additional receptor- binding protein gp42, which forms a complex with gH/gL. The heterodimer gH/gL targets also host EPHA
   2708..4637    -  CDS            EBNA1 (fragment): Epstein-Barr nuclear antigen 1, also known as EBNA-1 crucial for latent viral infection, and for episomal amplification of vectors containing the oriP origin (Okita et al., 2013)
   4675..5019    -  CDS            BRRF2_EBVB9 (fragment): Protein inferred from homology: Swiss-Prot protein existence level 3. From Epstein-Barr virus (strain B95-8) (HHV-4) (Human herpesvirus 4).
   5022..5045    -  promoter       tet promoter (fragment): E. coli promoter for tetracycline efflux protein gene
   5158..5262    +  promoter       AmpR promoter: bla
   5263..6123    +  CDS            AmpR: β-lactamase; bla; confers resistance to ampicillin, carbenicillin, and related antibiotics
   6294..6882    +  rep_origin     ori: high-copy-number ColE1/pMB1/pBR322/pUC origin of replication
   6928..7051    -  CDS            TcR (fragment): tetracycline efflux protein; tet; confers resistance to tetracycline
   7089..7386    +  promoter       SV40 promoter: SV40 enhancer and early promoter
   7463..8062    +  CDS            PuroR: puromycin N-acetyltransferase; pac from Streptomyces alboniger; confers resistance to puromycin
   8153..8287    +  polyA_signal   SV40 poly(A) signal: SV40 polyadenylation signal
   8409..8461    -  misc_feature   bom (fragment): basis of mobility region from pBR322
   8592..8685    +  ncRNA          Retro dr1: Accession: RF00214 - Retrovirus direct repeat 1 (dr1)
   8721..8982    +  promoter       RSV promoter: Rous sarcoma virus enhancer/promoter
   9008..9068    +  promoter       SV40 promoter (fragment): SV40 early promoter
   9099..9671    +  intron         β-globin intron: intron from rabbit β-globin gene
   9726..9744    +  promoter       T7 promoter: promoter for bacteriophage T7 RNA polymerase
   9755..10375   +  CDS            tetR: TETR2_ECOLX - Experimental evidence at protein level: Swiss-Prot protein existence level 1. TetR is the repressor of the tetracycline resistance element; its N-terminal region forms a helix-turn-helix structure and binds DNA. Binding of tetracycline to TetR reduces the repressor affinity for the tetracycline resistance gene (tetA) promoter operator sites. From Escherichia coli.
  10417..10538   +  polyA_signal   SV40 poly(A) signal: SV40 polyadenylation signal
  10593..10972   +  enhancer       CMV enhancer: human cytomegalovirus immediate early enhancer
  10973..11176   +  promoter       CMV promoter: human cytomegalovirus (CMV) immediate early promoter
  11178..11197   +  promoter       PLtetO-1 promoter (fragment): modified phage lambda PL promoter with tet operator sites (Lutz and Bujard, 1997)
  11199..11218   +  promoter       PLtetO-1 promoter (fragment): modified phage lambda PL promoter with tet operator sites (Lutz and Bujard, 1997)
  11226..11259   +  promoter       TRE3GV promoter (fragment): 3rd-generation Tet-responsive promoter that can be activated by binding of Tet-On® 3G, optimized for retroviral and lentiviral vectors
  11375..11392   +  CDS            9xHis (fragment): 9xHis affinity tag
  11393..11935   +  CDS            MGMT (fragment): MGMT_HUMAN - Experimental evidence at protein level: Swiss-Prot protein existence level 1. Involved in the cellular defense against the biological effects of O6-methylguanine (O6-MeG) and O4-methylthymine (O4-MeT) in DNA. Repairs the methylated nucleobase in DNA by stoichiometrically transferring the methyl group to a cysteine residue in the enzyme. This is a suicide reaction: the enzyme is irreversibly inactivated. From Homo sapiens (Human).
  11979..11999   +  protein_bind   attB1: mutant version of attB; core recombination site for the Gateway® BP reaction BP Clonase™
  12005..13981   +  CDS            CEP76: CEP76_HUMAN - Also known as C18orf9. Experimental evidence at protein level: Swiss-Prot protein existence level 1. Centrosomal protein involved in regulation of centriole duplication. Required to limit centriole duplication to once per cell cycle by preventing centriole reduplication. From Homo sapiens (Human).
  13986..14      -  protein_bind   attB2 (across the origin): mutant version of attB; recombination site for the Gateway® BP reaction BP Clonase™
>Addgene plasmid #136813 | pEBTet-SNAP-Cep76 | addgene full sequence | sequence record 275934 | Addgene NGS Result
TTGTACAAAGTGGTGATGGCAGCTAGCGGCGCGCCCGGCCGCTCGAGTCTAGAGGGCCCGTTTAAACCCG
CTGATCAGCCTCGACTGTGCCTTCTAGTTGCCAGCCATCTGTTGTTTGCCCCTCCCCCGTGCCTTCCTTG
ACCCTGGAAGGTGCCACTCCCACTGTCCTTTCCTAATAAAATGAGGAAATTGCATCGCATTGTCTGAGTA
GGTGTCATTCTATTCTGGGGGGTGGGGTGGGGCAGGACAGCAAGGGGGAGGATTGGGAAGACAATAGCAG
GCTAGAGGATCGATCCCCGCCCCGGACGAACTAAACCTGACTACGACATCTCTGCCCCTTCTTCGCGGGG
CAGTGCATGTAATCCCTTCAGTTGGTTGGTACAACTTGCCAACTGGGCCCTGTTCCACATGTGACACGGG
GGGGGACCAAACACAAAGGGGTTCTCTGACTGTAGTTGACATCCTTATAAATGGATGTGCACATTTGCCA
ACACTGAGTGGCTTTCATCCTGGAGCAGACTTTGCAGTCTGTGGACTGCAACACAACATTGCCTTTATGT
GTAACTCTTGGCTGAAGCTCTTACACCAATGCTGGGGGACATGTACCTCCCAGGGGCCCAGGAAGACTAC
GGGAGGCTACACCAACGTCAATCAGAGGGGCCTGTGTAGCTACCGATAAGCGGACCCTCAAGAGGGCATT
AGCAATAGTGTTTATAAGGCCCCCTTGTTAACCCTAAACGGGTAGCATATGCTTCCCGGGTAGTAGTATA
TACTATCCAGACTAACCCTAATTCAATAGCATATGTTACCCAACGGGAAGCATATGCTATCGAATTAGGG
TTAGTAAAAGGGTCCTAAGGAACAGCGATATCTCCCACCCCATGAGCTGTCACGGTTTTATTTACATGGG
GTCAGGATTCCACGAGGGTAGTGAACCATTTTAGTCACAAGGGCAGTGGCTGAAGATCAAGGAGCGGGCA
GTGAACTCTCCTGAATCTTCGCCTGCTTCTTCATTCTCCTTCGTTTAGCTAATAGAATAACTGCTGAGTT
GTGAACAGTAAGGTGTATGTGAGGTGCTCGAAAACAAGGTTTCAGGTGACGCCCCCAGAATAAAATTTGG
ACGGGGGGTTCAGTGGTGGCATTGTGCTATGACACCAATATAACCCTCACAAACCCCTTGGGCAATAAAT
ACTAGTGTAGGAATGAAACATTCTGAATATCTTTAACAATAGAAATCCATGGGGTGGGGACAAGCCGTAA
AGACTGGATGTCCATCTCACACGAATTTATGGCTATGGGCAACACATAATCCTAGTGCAATATGATACTG
GGGTTATTAAGATGTGTCCCAGGCAGGGACCAAGACAGGTGAACCATGTTGTTACACTCTATTTGTAACA
AGGGGAAAGAGAGTGGACGCCGACAGCAGCGGACTCCACTGGTTGTCTCTAACACCCCCGAAAATTAAAC
GGGGCTCCACGCCAATGGGGCCCATAAACAAAGACAAGTGGCCACTCTTTTTTTTGAAATTGTGGAGTGG
GGGCACGCGTCAGCCCCCACACGCCGCCCTGCGGTTTTGGACTGTAAAATAAGGGTGTAATAACTTGGCT
GATTGTAACCCCGCTAACCACTGCGGTCAAACCACTTGCCCACAAAACCACTAATGGCACCCCGGGGAAT
ACCTGCATAAGTAGGTGGGCGGGCCAAGATAGGGGCGCGATTGCTGCGATCTGGAGGACAAATTACACAC
ACTTGCGCCTGAGCGCCAAGCACAGGGTTGTTGGTCCTCATATTCACGAGGTCGCTGAGAGCACGGTGGG
CTAATGTTGCCATGGGTAGCATATACTACCCAAATATCTGGATAGCATATGCTATCCTAATCTATATCTG
GGTAGCATAGGCTATCCTAATCTATATCTGGGTAGTATATGCTATCCTAATCTGTATCCGGGTAGCATAT
GCTATCCTAATAGAGATTAGGGTAGTATATGCTATCCTAATTTATATCTGGGTAGCATATACTACCCAAA
TATCTGGATAGCATATGCTATCCTAATCTATATCTGGGTAGCATATGCTATCCTAATCTATATCTGGGTA
GCATAGGCTATCCTAATCTATATCTGGGTAGCATATGCTATCCTAATCTATATCTGGGTAGTATATGCTA
TCCTAATTTATATCTGGGTAGCATAGGCTATCCTAATCTATATCTGGGTAGCATATGCTATCCTAATCTA
TATCTGGGTAGTATATGCTATCCTAATCTGTATCCGGGTAGCATATGCTATCCTCATGCATATACAGTCA
GCATATGATACCCAGTAGTAGAGTGGGAGTGCTATCCTTTGCATATGCCGCCACCTCCCAAGGGGGCGTG
AATTTTCGCTGCTTGTCCTTTTCCTGCTGGTTGCTCCCATTCTTAGGTGAATTTAAGGAGGCCAGGCTAA
AGCCGTCGCATGTCTGATTGCTCACCAGGTAAATGTCGCTAATGTTTTCCAACGCGAGAAGGTGTTGAGC
GCGGAGCTGAGTGACGTGACAACATGGGTATGCCCAATTGCCCCATGTTGGGAGGACGAAAATGGTGACA
AGACAGATGGCCAGAAATACACCAACAGCACGCATGATGTCTACTGGGGATTTATTCTTTAGTGCGGGGG
AATACACGGCTTTTAATACGATTGAGGGCGTCTCCTAACAAGTTACATCACTCCTGCCCTTCCTCACCCT
CATCTCCATCACCTCCTTCATCTCCGTCATCTCCGTCATCACCCTCCGCGGCAGCCCCTTCCACCATAGG
TGGAAACCAGGGAGGCAAATCTACTCCATCGTCAAAGCTGCACACAGTCACCCTGATATTGCAGGTAGGA
GCGGGCTTTGTCATAACAAGGTCCTTAATCGCATCCTTCAAAACCTCAGCAAATATATGAGTTTGTAAAA
AGACCATGAAATAACAGACAATGGACTCCCTTAGCGGGCCAGGTTGTGGGCCGGGTCCAGGGGCCATTCC
AAAGGGGAGACGACTCAATGGTGTAAGACGACATTGTGGAATAGCAAGGGCAGTTCCTCGCCTTAGGTTG
TAAAGGGAGGTCTTACTACCTCCATATACGAACACACCGGCGACCCAAGTTCCTTCGTCGGTAGTCCTTT
CTACGTGACTCCTAGCCAGGAGAGCTCTTAAACCTTCTGCAATGTTCTCAAATTTCGGGTTGGAACCTCC
TTGACCACGATGCTTTCCAAACCACCCTCCTTTTTTGCGCCTGCCTCCATCACCCTGACCCCGGGGTCCA
GTGCTTGGGCCTTCTCCTGGGTCATCTGCGGGGCCCTGCTCTATCGCTCCCGGGGGCACGTCAGGCTCAC
CATCTGGGCCACCTTCTTGGTGGTATTCAAAATAATCGGCTTCCCCTACAGGGTGGAAAAATGGCCTTCT
ACCTGGAGGGGGCCTGCGCGGTGGAGACCCGGATGATGATGACTGACTACTGGGACTCCTGGGCCTCTTT
TCTCCACGTCCACGACCTCTCCCCCTGGCTCTTTCACGACTTCCCCCCCTGGCTCTTTCACGTCCTCTAC
CCCGGCGGCCTCCACTACCTCCTCGACCCCGGCCTCCACTACCTCCTCGACCCCGGCCTCCACTGCCTCC
TCGACCCCGGCCTCCACCTCCTGCTCCTGCCCCTCCTGCTCCTGCCCCTCCTCCTGCTCCTGCCCCTCCT
GCCCCTCCTGCTCCTGCCCCTCCTGCCCCTCCTGCTCCTGCCCCTCCTGCCCCTCCTGCTCCTGCCCCTC
CTGCCCCTCCTCCTGCTCCTGCCCCTMCTGCCCCTCCTCCTCCTCCTGCYCCTCCTGCYCCTCCTGCTCC
TGCCCCTCCTGCCCCTCCTGCTCCTGCCCCTCCTGCCCCTCCTGCTCCTGCCCCTCCTGCTCCTGCCCCT
CCTGCTCCTGCCCCTCCTGCTCCTMCCGCCYCCTCCCCCTNNCCCTKCCCCTCCTCCTGCTCCTGCCCCT
CCTGCTCCTGCCCCTCCTGCCCCTCCTGCCCCTCCTGCTCCTGCCCCTCCTCCTGCTCCTGCCCCTCCTG
CCCCTCCTGCCCCTCCTCCTGCTCCTGCCCCTCCTGCCCCTCCTCCTGCTCCTGCCCCTCCTCCTGCTCC
TGCCCCTCCTGCCCCTCCTGCCCCTCCTCCTGCTCCTGCCCCTCCTGCCCCTCCTCCTGCTCCTGCCCCT
CCTCCTGCTCCTGCCCCTCCTGCCCCTCCTGCCCCTCCTCCTGCTCCTGCCCCTCCTCCTGCTCCTGCCC
CTCCTSCCCCTCCTSCCCCTCCTGCCCCTCCTCCTGCTCCTGCCCCTCCTCCTGCTCCTGCCCCTCCTGC
TCCTGCCCCTCCCGCTCCTGCTCCTGCTCCTGTTCCACCGTGGGTCCCTTTGCAGCCAATGCAACTTGGA
CGTTTTTGGGGTCTCCGGACACCATCTCTATGTCTTGGCCCTGATCCTGAGCCGCCCGGGGCTCCTGGTC
TTCCGCCTCCTCGTCCTCGTCCTCTTCCCCGTCCTCGTCCATGGTTATCACCCCCTCTTCTTTGAGGTCC
ACTGCCGCCGGAGCCTTCTGGTCCAGATGTGTCTCCCTTCTCTCCTAGGCCATTTCCAGGTCCTGTACCT
GGCCCCTCGTCAGACATGATTCACACTAAAAGAGATCAATAGACATCTTTATTAGACGACGCTCAGTGAA
TACAGGGAGTGCAGACTCCTGCCCCCTCCAACAGCCCCCCCACCCTCATCCCCTTCATGGTCGCTGTCAG
ACAGATCCAGGTCTGAAAATTCCCCATCCTCCGAACCATCCTCGTCCTCATCACCAATTACTCGCAGCCC
GGAAAACTCCCGCTGAACATCCTCAAGATTTGCGTCCTGAGCCTCAAGCCAGGCCTCAAATTCCTCGTCC
CCCTTTTTGCTGGACGGTAGGGATGGGGATTCTCGGGACCCCTCCTCTTCCTCTTCAAGGTCACCAGACA
GAGATGCTACTGGGGCAACGGAAGAAAAGCTGGGTGCGGCCTGTGAGGATCAGCTTATCGATGATAAGCT
GTCAAACATGAGAATTCTTGAAGACGAAAGGGCCTCGTGATACGCCTATTTTTATAGGTTAATGTCATGA
TAATAATGGTTTCTTAGACGTCAGGTGGCACTTTTCGGGGAAATGTGCGCGGAACCCCTATTTGTTTATT
TTTCTAAATACATTCAAATATGTATCCGCTCATGAGACAATAACCCTGATAAATGCTTCAATAATATTGA
AAAAGGAAGAGTATGAGTATTCAACATTTCCGTGTCGCCCTTATTCCCTTTTTTGCGGCATTTTGCCTTC
CTGTTTTTGCTCACCCAGAAACGCTGGTGAAAGTAAAAGATGCTGAAGATCAGTTGGGTGCACGAGTGGG
TTACATCGAACTGGATCTCAACAGCGGTAAGATCCTTGAGAGTTTTCGCCCCGAAGAACGTTTTCCAATG
ATGAGCACTTTTAAAGTTCTGCTATGTGGCGCGGTATTATCCCGTGTTGACGCCGGGCAAGAGCAACTCG
GTCGCCGCATACACTATTCTCAGAATGACTTGGTTGAGTACTCACCAGTCACAGAAAAGCATCTTACGGA
TGGCATGACAGTAAGAGAATTATGCAGTGCTGCCATAACCATGAGTGATAACACTGCGGCCAACTTACTT
CTGACAACGATCGGAGGACCGAAGGAGCTAACCGCTTTTTTGCACAACATGGGGGATCATGTAACTCGCC
TTGATCGTTGGGAACCGGAGCTGAATGAAGCCATACCAAACGACGAGCGTGACACCACGATGCCTGCAGC
AATGGCAACAACGTTGCGCAAACTATTAACTGGCGAACTACTTACTCTAGCTTCCCGGCAACAATTAATA
GACTGGATGGAGGCGGATAAAGTTGCAGGACCACTTCTGCGCTCGGCCCTTCCGGCTGGCTGGTTTATTG
CTGATAAATCTGGAGCCGGTGAGCGTGGGTCTCGCGGTATCATTGCAGCACTGGGGCCAGATGGTAAGCC
CTCCCGTATCGTAGTTATCTACACGACGGGGAGTCAGGCAACTATGGATGAACGAAATAGACAGATCGCT
GAGATAGGTGCCTCACTGATTAAGCATTGGTAACTGTCAGACCAAGTTTACTCATATATACTTTAGATTG
ATTTAAAACTTCATTTTTAATTTAAAAGGATCTAGGTGAAGATCCTTTTTGATAATCTCATGACCAAAAT
CCCTTAACGTGAGTTTTCGTTCCACTGAGCGTCAGACCCCGTAGAAAAGATCAAAGGATCTTCTTGAGAT
CCTTTTTTTCTGCGCGTAATCTGCTGCTTGCAAACAAAAAAACCACCGCTACCAGCGGTGGTTTGTTTGC
CGGATCAAGAGCTACCAACTCTTTTTCCGAAGGTAACTGGCTTCAGCAGAGCGCAGATACCAAATACTGT
CCTTCTAGTGTAGCCGTAGTTAGGCCACCACTTCAAGAACTCTGTAGCACCGCCTACATACCTCGCTCTG
CTAATCCTGTTACCAGTGGCTGCTGCCAGTGGCGATAAGTCGTGTCTTACCGGGTTGGACTCAAGACGAT
AGTTACCGGATAAGGCGCAGCGGTCGGGCTGAACGGGGGGTTCGTGCACACAGCCCAGCTTGGAGCGAAC
GACCTACACCGAACTGAGATACCTACAGCGTGAGCTATGAGAAAGCGCCACGCTTCCCGAAGGGAGAAAG
GCGGACAGGTATCCGGTAAGCGGCAGGGTCGGAACAGGAGAGCGCACGAGGGAGCTTCCAGGGGGAAACG
CCTGGTATCTTTATAGTCCTGTCGGGTTTCGCCACCTCTGACTTGAGCGTCGATTTTTGTGATGCTCGTC
AGGGGGGCGGAGCCTATGGAAAAACGCCAGCAACGCGGCCTTTTTACGGTTCCTGGCCTTTTGCTGGCCT
TGAAGCTGTCCCTGATGGTCGTCATCTACCTGCCTGGACAGCATGGCCTGCAACGCGGGCATCCCGATGC
CGCCGGAAGCGAGAAGAATCATAATGGGGAAGGCCATCCAGCCTCGCGTCGAACTAGATGATCCGGCTGT
GGAATGTGTGTCAGTTAGGGTGTGGAAAGTCCCCAGGCTCCCCAGCAGGCAGAAGTATGCAAAGCATGCA
TCTCAATTAGTCAGCAACCAGGTGTGGAAAGTCCCCAGGCTCCCCAGCAGGCAGAAGTATGCAAAGCATG
CATCTCAATTAGTCAGCAACCATAGTCCCGCCCCTAACTCCGCCCATCCCGCCCCTAACTCCGCCCAGTT
CCGCCCATTCTCCGCCCCATGGCTGACTAATTTTTTTTATTTATGCAGAGGCCGAGGCCGCCTCGGCCTC
TGAGCTATTCCAGAAGTAGTGAGGAGGCTTTTTTGGAGGGTGACCGCCACGACCGGTGCCGCCACCATCC
CCTGACCCACGCCCCTGACCCCTCACAAGGAGACGACCTTCCATGACCGAGTACAAGCCCACGGTGCGCC
TCGCCACCCGCGACGACGTCCCCCGGGCCGTACGCACCCTCGCCGCCGCGTTCGCCGACTACCCCGCCAC
GCGCCACACCGTCGACCCCGACCGCCACATCGAACGCGTCACCGAGCTGCAAGAACTCTTCCTCACGCGC
GTCGGGCTCGACATCGGCAAGGTGTGGGTCGCGGACGACGGCGCCGCGGTGGCGGTCTGGACCACGCCGG
AGAGCGTCGAAGCGGGGGCGGTGTTCGCCGAGATCGGCCCGCGCATGGCCGAGTTGAGCGGTTCCCGGCT
GGCCGCGCAGCAACAGATGGAAGGCCTCCTGGCGCCGCACCGGCCCAAGGAGCCCGCGTGGTTCCTGGCC
ACCGTCGGCGTCTCGCCCGACCACCAGGGCAAGGGTCTGGGCAGCGCCGTCGTGCTCCCCGGAGTGGAGG
CGGCCGAGCGCGCCGGGGTGCCCGCCTTCCTGGAGACCTCCGCGCCCCGCAACCTCCCCTTCTACGAGCG
GCTCGGCTTCACCGTCACCGCCGACGTCGAGGTGCCCGAAGGACCGCGCACCTGGTGCATGACCCGCAAG
CCCGGTGCCTGACGCCCGCCCCACGACCCGCAGCGCCCGACCGAAAGGAGCGCACGACCCGGTCCGACGC
GGCCCGACGGGTCCGAGGGGGGTCGACCTCGAAACTTGTTTATTGCAGCTTATAATGGTTACAAATAAAG
CAATAGCATCACAAATTTCACAAATAAAGCATTTTTTTCACTGCATTCTAGTTGTGGTTTGTCCAAACTC
ATCAATGTATCTTATCATGTCTGGATCTGATCCGAACCCCTTCCTCGACCAATTCTCATGTTTGACAGCT
TATCATCGCAGATCCGGGCAACGTTGTTGCCATTGCTCGACCAATTCTCATGTTTGACAGCTTATCATCG
CAGATCCGTATGGTGCACTCTCAGTACAATCTGCTCTGATGCCGCATAGTTAAGCCAGTATCTGCTCCCT
GCTTGTGTGTTGGAGGTCGCTGAGTAGTGCGCGAGCAAAATTTAAGCTACAACAAGGCAAGGCTTGACCG
ACAATTGCATGAAGAATCTGCTTAGGGTTAGGCGTTTTGCGCTGCTTCGCGATGTACGGGCCAGATATAC
GCGTATCTGAGGGGACTAGGGTGTGTTTAGGCGAAAAGCGGGGCTTCGGTTGTACGCGGTTAGGAGTCCC
CTCAGGATATAGTAGTTTCGCTTTTGCATAGGGAGGGGGAAATGTAGTCTTATGCAATACTCTTGTAGTC
TTGCAACATGGTAACGATGAGTTAGCAACATGCCTTACAAGGAGAGAAAAAGCACCGTGCATGCCGATTG
GTGGAAGTAAGGTGGTACGATCGTGCCTTATTAGGAAGGCAACAGACGGGTCTGACATGGATTGGACGAA
CCACTGAATTCCGCATTGCAGAGATATTGTATTTAAGTGCCTAGCTCGATACAATAAACGCCATTTGACC
ATTCACCACATTGGTGTGCACCTCCAAGCTGGCCGGGGATCCTCTAGGGCCTCTGAGCTATTCCAGAAGT
AGTGAAGAGGCTTTTTTGGAGGCCTAGGCTTTTGCAAAAAGCTCCGGATCGATCCTGAGAACTTCAGGGT
GAGTTTGGGGACCCTTGATTGTTCTTTCTTTTTCGCTATTGTAAAATTCATGTTATATGGAGGGGGCAAA
GTTTTCAGGGTGTTGTTTAGAATGGGAAGATGTCCCTTGTATCACCATGGACCCTCATGATAATTTTGTT
TCTTTCACTTTCTACTCTGTTGACAACCATTGTCTCCTCTTATTTTCTTTTCATTTTCTGTAACTTTTTC
GTTAAACTTTAGCTTGCATTTGTAACGAATTTTTAAATTCACTTTTGTTTATTTGTCAGATTGTAAGTAC
TTTCTCTAATCACTTTTTTTTCAAGGCAATCAGGGTATATTATATTGTACTTCAGCACAGTTTTAGAGAA
CAATTGTTATAATTAAATGATAAGGTAGAATATTTCTGCATATAAATTCTGGCTGGCGTGGAAATATTCT
TATTGGTAGAAACAACTACATCCTGGTCATCATCCTGCCTTTCTCTTTATGGTTACAATGATATACACTG
TTTGAGATGAGGATAAAATACTCTGAGTCCAAACCGGGCCCCTCTGCTAACCATGTTCATGCCTTCTTCT
TTTTCCTACAGCTCCTGGGCAACGTGCTGGTTATTGTGCTGTCTCATCATTTTGGCAAAGAATTGTAATA
CGACTCACTATAGGGCGAATTGATATGTCTAGATTAGATAAAAGTAAAGTGATTAACAGCGCATTAGAGC
TGCTTAATGAGGTCGGAATCGAAGGTTTAACAACCCGTAAACTCGCCCAGAAGCTAGGTGTAGAGCAGCC
TACATTGTATTGGCATGTAAAAAATAAGCGGGCTTTGCTCGACGCCTTAGCCATTGAGATGTTAGATAGG
CACCATACTCACTTTTGCCCTTTAGAAGGGGAAAGCTGGCAAGATTTTTTACGTAATAACGCTAAAAGTT
TTAGATGTGCTTTACTAAGTCATCGCGATGGAGCAAAAGTACATTTAGGTACACGGCCTACAGAAAAACA
GTATGAAACTCTCGAAAATCAATTAGCCTTTTTATGCCAACAAGGTTTTTCACTAGAGAATGCATTATAT
GCACTCAGCGCTGTGGGGCATTTTACTTTAGGTTGCGTATTGGAAGATCAAGAGCATCAAGTCGCTAAAG
AAGAAAGGGAAACACCTACTACTGATAGTATGCCGCCATTATTACGACAAGCTATCGAATTATTTGATCA
CCAAGGTGCAGAGCCAGCCTTCTTATTCGGCCTTGAATTGATCATATGCGGATTAGAAAAACAACTTAAA
TGTGAAAGTGGGTCCGCGTACAGCGGATCCCGGGAATTCAGATCTTATTAAAGCAGAACTTGTTTATTGC
AGCTTATAATGGTTACAAATAAAGCAATAGCATCACAAATTTCACAAATAAAGCATTTTTTTCACTGCAT
TCTAGTTGTGGTTTGTCCAAACTCATCAATGTATCTTATCATGTCTGGTCGAATCCATGGCGCAGAACTG
GTAGGTATGGAAGATCCGCGTTGACATTGATTATTGACTAGTTATTAATAGTAATCAATTACGGGGTCAT
TAGTTCATAGCCCATATATGGAGTTCCGCGTTACATAACTTACGGTAAATGGCCCGCCTGGCTGACCGCC
CAACGACCCCCGCCCATTGACGTCAATAATGACGTATGTTCCCATAGTAACGCCAATAGGGACTTTCCAT
TGACGTCAATGGGTGGAGTATTTACGGTAAACTGCCCACTTGGCAGTACATCAAGTGTATCATATGCCAA
GTACGCCCCCTATTGACGTCAATGACGGTAAATGGCCCGCCTGGCATTATGCCCAGTACATGACCTTATG
GGACTTTCCTACTTGGCAGTACATCTACGTATTAGTCATCGCTATTACCATGGTGATGCGGTTTTGGCAG
TACATCAATGGGCGTGGATAGCGGTTTGACTCACGGGGATTTCCAAGTCTCCACCCCATTGACGTCAATG
GGAGTTTGTTTTGGCACCAAAATCAACGGGACTTTCCAAAATGTCGTAACAACTCCGCCCCATTGACGCA
AATGGGCGGTAGGCGTGTACGGTGGGAGGTCTATATAAGCAGAGCTCTCCCTATCAGTGATAGAGATCTC
CCTATCAGTGATAGAGATCGTCGACGAGCTCGTTTAGTGAACCGTCAGATCGCCTGGAGACGCCATCCAC
GCTGTTTTGACCTCCATAGAAGACACCGGGACCGATCCAGCCTCCGGACTCTAGCGTTTAAACTTAAGCT
TACCACCATGGATTATAAAGACGATGATGACAAGCACCACCACCACCACCACGACAAGGATTGTGAAATG
AAACGCACCACACTGGACAGCCCTTTGGGGAAGCTGGAGCTGTCTGGTTGTGAGCAGGGTCTGCACGAAA
TAATTTTTCTGGGCAAGGGGACGTCTGCAGCTGATGCCGTGGAGGTCCCAGCCCCCGCTGCGGTTCTCGG
AGGTCCGGAGCCCCTGATGCAGGCTACAGCCTGGCTGAATGCCTATTTCCACCAGCCCGAGGCTATCGAA
GAGTTCCCCGTGCCGGCTCTTCACCATCCCGTTTTCCAGCAAGAGTCGTTCACCAGACAGGTGTTATGGA
AGCTGCTGAAGGTTGTGAAATTCGGAGAAGTGATTTCTTACTCTCACTTAGCAGCCCTGGCAGGCAACCC
CGCAGCCACGGCAGCAGTGAAGACGGCACTGAGTGGCAATCCTGTCCCTATCCTGATCCCGTGCCACAGA
GTGGTCCAGGGGGATTTGGATGTGGGCGGTTACGAGGGTGGACTGGCCGTGAAGGAATGGCTTCTGGCCC
ATGAAGGCCACCGGTTGGGGAAGCCAGGCTTGGGATTCGAACTGGAGGTGCTGTTCCAGGGCCCCGGTAC
CGCCATCACAAGTTTGTACAAAAAAGCAGGCACCATGTCGCTGCCTCCGGAGAAAGCCTCCGAGCTGAAG
CAGCTCATCCACCAGCAGCTGAGCAAGATGGATGTCCATGGTAGAATAAGAGAAATCCTTGCTGAGACTA
TACGGGAAGAATTGGCACCTGATCAACAGCATTTATCAACAGAAGATTTGATCAAAGCCCTTAGACGTCG
AGGAATCATTGACGATGTGATGAAAGAACTTAATTTTGTTACTGACAGTGTTGAGCAAGAACTCCCTTCC
TCTCCAAAACAACCTATTTGTTTTGATAGACAATCGACATTAAAAAAAACTAATATTGATCCAACACGGA
GGTATCTTTACCTTCAGGTTTTGGGTGGAAAAGCTTTCTTGGAACATCTGCAAGAACCTGAGCCTTTACC
TGGACAAGTTTGTTCAACGTTTACTTTATGTTTACATTATCGAAACCAACGTTTTCGTTCTAAACCTGTT
CCATGTGCCTGTGAACCAGATTTTCATGATGGCTTTTTACTTGAAGTACACAGAGAAAGCTTGGGTGATG
GAACTAGAATGGCTGATTCAACAACAATGTTATCAATAAGTGATCCAATTCATATGGTGCTAATCAAAAC
AGACATATTTGGTGAGACGACTTTAGTAGCATCATATTTTCTGGAATGGCGATCGGTTTTGGGCTCAGAA
AATGGAGTGACCAGTCTGACTGTGGAACTTATGGGTGTAGGCACAGAATCAAAAGTTTCTGTGGGAATTT
TAAATATAAAACTTGAAATGTATCCACCACTCAATCAAACGTTATCTCAAGAAGTAGTGAACACACAGCT
TGCTTTGGAACGTCAGAAAACTGCAGAGAAAGAGCGATTATTTCTTGTATATGCTAAGCAGTGGTGGAGA
GAATATTTGCAAATTCGACCCTCACACAACTCACGACTGGTTAAGATTTTTGCACAGGATGAAAATGGGA
TAAATAGACCAGTCTGTTCCTATGTTAAACCACTTCGAGCTGGACGGCTTCTTGATACTCCAAGGCAAGC
AGCAAGATTTGTTAATGTCCTTGGTTATGAACGAGCCCCTGTTATTGGAGGAGGAGGTAAACAGGAGCAG
TGGTGCACTCTGCTGGCCTTTCTCTGTAGAAACAAGGGTGACTGTGAAGATCACGCTAACCTTCTGTGCA
GCCTTCTTCTTGGATATGGATTAGAAGCCTTTGTTTGTGTTGGGACCAAGGCAAAAGGAGTACCTCATGC
ATGGGTTATGACTTGTGGAACTGATGGGGCCATCACTTTTTGGGAGAGTTTAACAGGACACAGGTACATC
CATAAACCTACCAATCCTGATGAACCTCCAGTTGCTGAACAGCCCAAACCACTGTACCCATATCGAACAA
TTGGTTGTGTTTTCAACCATCAGATGTTCCTGGGAAATTGTCAACCCTCTGATGCAGTAGAAACCTGTGT
ATTTGATTTGAACGATGAATCCAAATGGAAACCCATGAGTGAGGAAGCAATTAAATCTGTGTGTGCTCCT
GGAGCTACAACATCCCTTCCTCCCTTTCCACCTCTGTGTGCATCCACAATTGACGCGTCAGTAACAAGTA
ATGAAATTGAAATGCAGCTGAGGCTCCTGGTGTCAGAACACAGGAAGGATCTTGGCCTCACTACTGTTTG
GGAAGACCAGCTCTCCTACCTTTTATCACCAGCTTTGGCTTCTTATGAATTTGAGCGTACAACAAGTATA
TCAGCAGGCAATGAAGAATTTCAAGATGCCATAAGAAGGGCTGTACCTGATGGTCACACATTTAAAGGGT
TCCCAATACATTTTGTGTATAGAAATGCAAGACGTGCATTTGCCACATGTCTTCGATCTCCTTTCTGTGA
AGAAATAATCTGTTGCCGTGGAGACCAAGTGCGACTGGCAGTTCGTGTCCGAGTATTTACTTACCCTGAA
TCTGCATGTGCTGTTTGGATCATGTTTGCTTGTAAATATCGCTCGGTATTATAGAACCCAGCTTTC
