>Addgene plasmid #136813 | pEBTet-SNAP-Cep76 | depositor partial sequence | sequence record 264059 | Insert
ATGGGCGGTAGGCGTGTACGGTGGGAGGTCTATATAAGCAGAGCTCTCCCTATCAGTGATAGAGATCTCC
CTATCAGTGATAGAGATCGTCGACGAGCTCGTTTAGTGAACCGTCAGATCGCCTGGAGACGCCATCCACG
CTGTTTTGACCTCCATAGAAGACACCGGGACCGATCCAGCCTCCGGACTCTAGCGTTTAAACTTAAGCTT
ACCACCATGGATTATAAAGACGATGATGACAAGCACCACCACCACCACCACGACAAGGATTGTGAAATGA
AACGCACCACACTGGACAGCCCTTTGGGGAAGCTGGAGCTGTCTGGTTGTGAGCAGGGTCTGCACGAAAT
AATTTTTCTGGGCAAGGGGACGTCTGCAGCTGATGCCGTGGAGGTCCCAGCCCCCGCTGCGGTTCTCGGA
GGTCCGGAGCCCCTGATGCAGGCTACAGCCTGGCTGAATGCCTATTTCCACCAGCCCGAGGCTATCGAAG
AGTTCCCCGTGCCGGCTCTTCACCATCCCGTTTTCCAGCAAGAGTCGTTCACCAGACAGGTGTTATGGAA
GCTGCTGAAGGTTGTGAAATTCGGAGAAGTGATTTCTTACTCTCACTTAGCAGCCCTGGCAGGCAACCCC
GCAGCCACGGCAGCAGTGAAGACGGCACTGAGTGGCAATCCTGTCCCTATCCTGATCCCGTGCCACAGAG
TGGTCCAGGGGGATTTGGATGTGGGCGGTTACGAGGGTGGACTGGCCGTGAAGGAATGGCTTCTGGCCCA
TGAAGGCCACCGGTTGGGGAAGCCAGGCTTGGGATTCGAACTGGAGGTGCTGTTCCAGGGCCCCGGTACC
GCCATCACAAGTTTGTACAAAAAAGCAGGCACCATGTCGCTGCCTCCGGAGAAAGCCTCCGAGCTGAAGC
AGCTCATCCACCAGCAGCTGAGCAAGATGGATGTCCATGGTAGAATAAGAGAAATCCTTGCTGAGACTAT
ACGGGAAGAATTGGCACCTGATCAACAGCATTTATCAACAGAAGATTTGATCAAAGCCCTTAGACGTCGA
GGAATCATTGACGATGTGATGAAAGAACTTAATTTTGTTACTGACAGTGTTGAGCAAGAACTCCCTTCCT
CTCCAAAACAACCTATTTGTTTTGATAGACAATCGACATTAAAAAAAACTAATATTGATCCAACACGGAG
GTATCTTTACCTTCAGGTTTTGGGTGGAAAAGCTTTCTTGGAACATCTGCAAGAACCTGAGCCTTTACCT
GGACAAGTTTGTTCAACGTTTACTTTATGTTTACATTATCGAAACCAACGTTTTCGTTCTAAACCTGTTC
CATGTGCCTGTGAACCAGATTTTCATGATGGCTTTTTACTTGAAGTACACAGAGAAAGCTTGGGTGATGG
AACTAGAATGGCTGATTCAACAACAATGTTATCAATAAGTGATCCAATTCATATGGTGCTAATCAAAACA
GACATATTTGGTGAGACGACTTTAGTAGCATCATATTTTCTGGAATGGCGATCGGTTTTGGGCTCAGAAA
ATGGAGTGACCAGTCTGACTGTGGAACTTATGGGTGTAGGCACAGAATCAAAAGTTTCTGTGGGAATTTT
AAATATAAAACTTGAAATGTATCCACCACTCAATCAAACGTTATCTCAAGAAGTAGTGAACACACAGCTT
GCTTTGGAACGTCAGAAAACTGCAGAGAAAGAGCGATTATTTCTTGTATATGCTAAGCAGTGGTGGAGAG
AATATTTGCAAATTCGACCCTCACACAACTCACGACTGGTTAAGATTTTTGCACAGGATGAAAATGGGAT
AAATAGACCAGTCTGTTCCTATGTTAAACCACTTCGAGCTGGACGGCTTCTTGATACTCCAAGGCAAGCA
GCAAGATTTGTTAATGTCCTTGGTTATGAACGAGCCCCTGTTATTGGAGGAGGAGGTAAACAGGAGCAGT
GGTGCACTCTGCTGGCCTTTCTCTGTAGAAACAAGGGTGACTGTGAAGATCACGCTAACCTTCTGTGCAG
CCTTCTTCTTGGATATGGATTAGAAGCCTTTGTTTGTGTTGGGACCAAGGCAAAAGGAGTACCTCATGCA
TGGGTTATGACTTGTGGAACTGATGGGGCCATCACTTTTTGGGAGAGTTTAACAGGACACAGGTACATCC
ATAAACCTACCAATCCTGATGAACCTCCAGTTGCTGAACAGCCCAAACCACTGTACCCATATCGAACAAT
TGGTTGTGTTTTCAACCATCAGATGTTCCTGGGAAATTGTCAACCCTCTGATGCAGTAGAAACCTGTGTA
TTTGATTTGAACGATGAATCCAAATGGAAACCCATGAGTGAGGAAGCAATTAAATCTGTGTGTGCTCCTG
GAGCTACAACATCCCTTCCTCCCTTTCCACCTCTGTGTGCATCCACAATTGACGCGTCAGTAACAAGTAA
TGAAATTGAAATGCAGCTGAGGCTCCTGGTGTCAGAACACAGGAAGGATCTTGGCCTCACTACTGTTTGG
GAAGACCAGCTCTCCTACCTTTTATCACCAGCTTTGGCTTCTTATGAATTTGAGCGTACAACAAGTATAT
CAGCAGGCAATGAAGAATTTCAAGATGCCATAAGAAGGGCTGTACCTGATGGTCACACATTTAAAGGGTT
CCCAATACATTTTGTGTATAGAAATGCAAGACGTGCATTTGCCACATGTCTTCGATCTCCTTTCTGTGAA
GAAATAATCTGTTGCCGTGGAGACCAAGTGCGACTGGCAGTTCGTGTCCGAGTATTTACTTACCCTGAAT
CTGCATGTGCTGTTTGGATCATGTTTGCTTGTAAATATCGCTCGGTATTATAG
